>Addgene plasmid #103138 | pcDNA3.1-GcACR_145-EYFP | addgene full sequence | sequence record 199234 | Addgene NGS Result
GAATGGGCGGAACTGGGCGGAGTTAGGGGCGGGATGGGCGGAGTTAGGGGCGGGACTATGGTTGCTGACT
AATTGAGATGCATGCTTTGCATACTTCTGCCTGCTGGGGAGCCTGGGGACTTTCCACACCTGGTTGCTGA
CTAATTGAGATGCATGCTTTGCATACTTCTGCCTGCTGGGGAGCCTGGGGACTTTCCACACCCTAACTGA
CACACATTCCACAGAATTAATTCGCGTTAAATTTTTGTTAAATCAGCTCATTTTTTAACCAATAGGCCGA
AATCGGCAAAATCCCTTATAAATCAAAAGAATAGACCGAGATAGGGT
[37 nt withheld, positions 328-364]
AAAGAACGTGGACTCCAACGTCAAAGG
[49 nt withheld, positions 392-440]
T
[91 nt withheld, positions 442-532]
G
[124 nt withheld, positions 534-657]
GGGGATACCCCCTAGAGCCCCAGCTGGTTCTTTCCGCCTCAGAAGCCATAGAGCCCACCGCATCCCCAGC
ATGCCTGCTATTGTCTTCCCAATCCTCCCCCTTGCTGTCCTGCCCCACCCCACCCCCCAGAATAGAATGA
CACCTACTCAGACAATGCGATGCAATTTCCTCATTTTATTAGGAAAGGACAGTGGGAGTGGCACCTTCCA
GGGTCAAGGAAGGCACGGGGGAGGGGCAAACAACAGATGGCTGGCAACTAGAAGGCACAGTCGAGGCTGA
TCAGCGGGTTTAAACTCAATGGTGATGGTGATGATGACCGGTACGCGTAGAATCGAGACCGAGGAGAGGG
TTAGGGATAGGCTTACCTTCGAACCGCGGGCCCTCTAGAGCATATGTTACTTGTACAGCTCGTCCATGCC
GAGAGTGATCCCGGCGGCGGTCACGAACTCCAGCAGGACCATGTGATCGCGCTTCTCGTTGGGGTCTTTG
CTCAGGGCGGACTGGTAGCTCAGGTAGTGGTTGTCGGGCAGCAGCACGGGGCCGTCGCCGATGGGGGTGT
TCTGCTGGTAGTGGTCGGCGAGCTGCACGCTGCCGTCCTCGATGTTGTGGCGGATCTTGAAGTTCACCTT
GATGCCGTTCTTCTGCTTGTCGGCCATGATATAGACGTTGTGGCTGTTGTAGTTGTACTCCAGCTTGTGC
CCCAGGATGTTGCCGTCCTCCTTGAAGTCGATGCCCTTCAGCTCGATGCGGTTCACCAGGGTGTCGCCCT
CGAACTTCACCTCGGCGCGGGTCTTGTAGTTGCCGTCGTCCTTGAAGAAGATGGTGCGCTCCTGGACGTA
GCCTTCGGGCATGGCGGACTTGAAGAAGTCGTGCTGCTTCATGTGGTCGGGGTAGCGGGCGAAGCACTGC
AGGCCGTAGCCGAAGGTGGTCACGAGGGTGGGCCAGGGCACGGGCAGCTTGCCGGTGGTGCAGATGAACT
TCAGGGTCAGCTTGCCGTAGGTGGCATCGCCCTCGCCCTCGCCGGACACGCTGAACTTGTGGCCGTTTAC
GTCGCCGTCCAGCTCGACCAGGATGGGCACCACCCCGGTGAACAGCTCCTCGCCCTTGCTCACGGCGGCC
GCGGCGCTGTTGAATCTGCCATGAGGGGCGGCGAAGGTGTCCTCCTCCTTGTGGTTGTGGCTATTGGCGG
GGGCCTCTTCGTCGTGGTTGTTGGGGTGCTTCTTGGGGGTCCATGTTCCGCCCAGGAGGCCCCACACGGT
GTTGGTCTGGATGACGCCATACAGGTTCTTGCACAGGGCGTCGGCGCACAGGTAGCCCAGGGCGGATGTC
TGTTCGGAGATCACACAGAGGCCGGTGGAGCTCAGCACCCAAAACACAGGGAAAGCGGTCCAGGAGGTGA
AGAAGATGAACCTCATGAAGTACAGCCTCCTCAGGGCTGTGGCGTTTTCAGGGACGTCGGTGGTGGGGGT
GAACTTGGCGATGCCCTGCTGGAAGATGAACCACACTGTGGTGATCTCCATGGTGTAGAAGCTGAAGCCC
AGGAAGAAGAACAGCCACTTGGCGATCTTGGTGTCGGTGGTGGTGCTGGCCAGCAGGCCACACACGGTCC
TGATCAGGCTGGCGGCGCAGATGGGCATCCTCAGCTGGATGCCGTAGAGCTTCATGTCGTGGATGCCGAA
AGCCTGGCTCAGCATGATGGGACAGGTGATCAGCCAGCTACACATTCTGGACAGGGGCAGCATTCTGCCG
TCGCCCATCCTGAGGACTCCGTATCCGGCGCCGGTGCAGCAGTACAGGATGCACTCCACCAGGGGCAGGT
ACACGGCTTCCCAGGTCACCTTGGGGGCCCTGGTCATCATGAACAGGGCCTGACAGAGGCACACCACGGC
CCAGAGTGTGATGATTGTTCTCTCCCTGCTGGTGGCGTGCAGGCCCTTGTTCACGCAATCGGGGTTGGCG
ATCTCCCACTCGCCGTACATGCCAGCGTAAGGGGTGGCAGGGCCGATGCCATCGATGTAGGCGGCCTTTC
CCCTGACCACCATTCTCTCTTCAGGCTGGAATCCCACGGCTTGGCTGCCGGTGTCCTGAGCGTCGAGCAT
GGATCCGAGCTCGGTACCAAGCTTAACTAGCCAGCTTGGGTCTCCCTATAGTGAGTCGTATTAATTTCGA
TAAGCCAGTAAGCAGTGGGTTCTCTAGTTAGCCAGAGAGCTCTGCTTATATAGACCTCCCACCGTACACG
CCTACCGCCCATTTGCGTCAATGGGGCGGAGTTGTTACGACATTTTGGAAAGTCCCGTTGATTTTGGTGC
CAAAACAAACTCCCATTGACGTCAATGGGGTGGAGACTTGGAAATCCCCGTGAGTCAAACCGCTATCCAC
GCCCATTGATGTACTGCCAAAACCGCATCACCATGGTAATAGCGATGACTAATACGTAGATGTACTGCCA
AGTAGGAAAGTCCCATAAGGTCATGTACTGGGCATAATGCCAGGCGGGCCATTTACCGTCATTGACGTCA
ATAGGGGGCGTACTTGGCATATGATACACTTGATGTACTGCCAAGTGGGCAGTTTACCGTAAATACTCCA
CCCATTGACGTCAATGGAAAGTCCCTATTGGCGTTACTATGGGAACATACGTCATTATTGACGTCAATGG
GCGGGGGTCGTTGGGCGGTCAGCCAGGCGGGCCATTTACCGTAAGTTATGTAACGCGGAACTCCATATAT
GGGCTATGAACTAATGACCCCGTAATTGATTACTATTAATAACTAGTCAATAATCAATGTCAACGCGTAT
ATCTGGCCCGTACATCGCGAAGCAGCGCAAAACGCCTAACCCTAAGCAGATTCTTCATGCAATTGTCGGT
CAAGCCTTGCCTTGTTGTAGCTTAAATTTTGCTCGCGCACTACTCAGCGACCTCCAACACACAAGCAGGG
AGCAGATACTGGCTTAACTATGCGGCATCAGAGCAGATTGTACTGAGAGTGCACCATAGGGGATCGGGAG
ATCTCCCGATCCGTCGACGTCAGGTGGCACTTTTCGGGGAAATGTGCGCGGAACCCCTATTTGTTTATTT
TTCTAAATACATTCAAATATGTATCCGCTCATGAGACAATAACCCTGATAAATGCTTCAATAATATTGAA
AAAGGAAGAGTATGAGTATTCAACATTTCCGTGTCGCCCTTATTCCCTTTTTTGCGGCATTTTGCCTTCC
TGTTTTTGCTCACCCAGAAACGCTGGTGAAAGTAAAAGATGCTGAAGATCAGTTGGGTGCACGAGTGGGT
TACATCGAACTGGATCTCAACAGCGGTAAGATCCTTGAGAGTTTTCGCCCCGAAGAACGTTTTCCAATGA
TGAGCACTTTTAAAGTTCTGCTATGTGGCGCGGTATTATCCCGTATTGACGCCGGGCAAGAGCAACTCGG
TCGCCGCATACACTATTCTCAGAATGACTTGGTTGAGTACTCACCAGTCACAGAAAAGCATCTTACGGAT
GGCATGACAGTAAGAGAATTATGCAGTGCTGCCATAACCATGAGTGATAACACTGCGGCCAACTTACTTC
TGACAACGATCGGAGGACCGAAGGAGCTAACCGCTTTTTTGCACAACATGGGGGATCATGTAACTCGCCT
TGATCGTTGGGAACCGGAGCTGAATGAAGCCATACCAAACGACGAGCGTGACACCACGATGCCTGTAGCA
ATGGCAACAACGTTGCGCAAACTATTAACTGGCGAACTACTTACTCTAGCTTCCCGGCAACAATTAATAG
ACTGGATGGAGGCGGATAAAGTTGCAGGACCACTTCTGCGCTCGGCCCTTCCGGCTGGCTGGTTTATTGC
TGATAAATCTGGAGCCGGTGAGCGTGGGTCTCGCGGTATCATTGCAGCACTGGGGCCAGATGGTAAGCCC
TCCCGTATCGTAGTTATCTACACGACGGGGAGTCAGGCAACTATGGATGAACGAAATAGACAGATCGCTG
AGATAGGTGCCTCACTGATTAAGCATTGGTAACTGTCAGACCAAGTTTACTCATATATACTTTAGATTGA
TTTAAAACTTCATTTTTAATTTAAAAGGATCTAGGTGAAGATCCTTTTTGATAATCTCATGACCAAAATC
CCTTAACGTGAGTTTTCGTTCCACTGAGCGTCAGACCCCGTAGAAAAGATCAAAGGATCTTCTTGAGATC
CTTTTTTTCTGCGCGTAATCTGCTGCTTGCAAACAAAAAAACCACCGCTACCAGCGGTGGTTTGTTTGCC
GGATCAAGAGCTACCAACTCTTTTTCCGAAGGTAACTGGCTTCAGCAGAGCGCAGATACCAAATACTGTT
CTTCTAGTGTAGCCGTAGTTAGGCCACCACTTCAAGAACTCTGTAGCACCGCCTACATACCTCGCTCTGC
TAATCCTGTTACCAGTGGCTGCTGCCAGTGGCGATAAGTCGTGTCTTACCGGGTTGGACTCAAGACGATA
GTTACCGGATAAGGCGCAGCGGTCGGGCTGAACGGGGGGTTCGTGCACACAGCCCAGCTTGGAGCGAACG
ACCTACACCGAACTGAGATACCTACAGCGTGAGCTATGAGAAAGCGCCACGCTTCCCGAAGGGAGAAAGG
CGGACAGGTATCCGGTAAGCGGCAGGGTCGGAACAGGAGAGCGCACGAGGGAGCTTCCAGGGGGAAACGC
CTGGTATCTTTATAGTCCTGTCGGGTTTCGCCACCTCTGACTTGAGCGTCGATTTTTGTGATGCTCGTCA
GGGGGGCGGAGCCTATGGAAAAACGCCAGCAACGCGGCCTTTTTACGGTTCCTGGCCTTTTGCTGGCCTT
TTGCTCACATGTTCTTTCCTGCGTTATCCCCTGATTCTGTGGATAACCGTATTACCGCCTTTGAGTGAGC
TGATACCGCTCGCCGCAGCCGAACGACCGAGCGCAGCGAGTCAGTGAGCGAGGAAGCGGAAGAGCGCCCA
ATACGCAAACCGCCTCTCCCCGCGCGTTGGCCGATTCATTAATGCAGCTGGCACGACAGGTTTCCCGACT
GGAAAGCGGGCAGTGAGCGCAACGCAATTAATGTGAGTTAGCTCACTCATTAGGCACCCCAGGCTTTACA
CTTTATGCTTCCGGCTCGTATGTTGTGTGGAATTGTGAGCGGATAACAATTTCACACAGGAAACAGCTAT
GACCATGATTACGCCAAGCTCTAGCTAGAGGTCGACGGTATACAGACATGATAAGATACATTGATGAGTT
TGGACAAACCACAACTAGAATGCAGTGAAAAAAATGCTTTATTTGTGAAATTTGTGATGCTATTGCTTTA
TTTGTAACCATTATAAGCTGCAATAAACAAGTTGGGGTGGGCGAAGAACTCCAGCATGAGATCCCCGCGC
TGGAGGATCATCCAGCCGGCGTCCCGGAAAACGATTCCGAAGCCCAACCTTTCATAGAAGGCGGCGGTGG
AATCGAAATCTCGTGATGGCAGGTTGGGCGTCGCTTGGTCGGTCATTTCGCGAACCCCAGAGTCCCGCTC
AGAAGAACTCGTCAAGAAGGCGATAGAAGGCGATGCGCTGCGAATCGGGAGCGGCGATACCGTAAAGCAC
GAGGAAGCGGTCAGCCCATTCGCCGCCAAGCTCTTCAGCAATATCACGGGTAGCCAACGCTATGTCCTGA
TAGCGGTCCGCCACACCCAGCCGGCCACAGTCGATGAATCCAGAAAAGCGGCCATTTTCCACCATGATAT
TCGGCAAGCAGGCATCGCCATGGGTCACGACGAGATCCTCGCCGTCGGGCATGCGCGCCTTGAGCCTGGC
GAACAGTTCGGCTGGCGCGAGCCCCTGATGCTCTTCGTCCAGATCATCCTGATCGACAAGACCGGCTTCC
ATCCGAGTACGTGCTCGCTCGATGCGATGTTTCGCTTGGTGGTCGAATGGGCAGGTAGCCGGATCAAGCG
TATGCAGCCGCCGCATTGCATCAGCCATGATGGATACTTTCTCGGCAGGAGCAAGGTGAGATGACAGGAG
ATCCTGCCCCGGCACTTCGCCCAATAGCAGCCAGTCCCTTCCCGCTTCAGTGACAACGTCGAGCACAGCT
GCGCAAGGAACGCCCGTCGTGGCCAGCCACGATAGCCGCGCTGCCTCGTCCTGCAGTTCATTCAGGGCAC
CGGACAGGTCGGTCTTGACAAAAAGAACCGGGCGCCCCTGCGCTGACAGCCGGAACACGGCGGCATCAGA
GCAGCCGATTGTCTGTTGTGCCCAGTCATAGCCGAATAGCCTCTCCACCCAAGCGGCCGGAGAACCTGCG
TGCAATCCATCTTGTTCAATCATGCGAAACGATCCTCATCCTGTCTCTTGATCAGATCCGAAAATGGATA
TACAAGCTCCCGGGAGCTTTTTGCAAAAGCCTAGGCCTCCAAAAAAGCCTCCTCACTACTTCTGGAATAG
CTCAGAGGCAGAGGCGGCCTCGGCCTCTGCATAAATAAAAAAAATTAGTCAGCCATGGGGCGGA
Features (pLannotate 1.2.2; 21 found; start..end, strand, type, name):
    229..657     -  rep_origin     f1 ori (sequence partly withheld): f1 bacteriophage origin of replication; arrow indicates direction of (+) strand synthesis
    678..699     -  promoter       SV40 promoter (fragment): SV40 enhancer and early promoter
    703..927     -  polyA_signal   bGH poly(A) signal: bovine growth hormone polyadenylation signal
    983..1024    -  CDS            V5 tag: epitope tag from simian virus 5
   1054..1770    -  CDS            EYFP: enhanced YFP mammalian codon-optimized
   2802..2820    -  promoter       T7 promoter: promoter for bacteriophage T7 RNA polymerase
   2836..2869    -  LTR            5' LTR (truncated) (fragment): truncated 5' long terminal repeat (LTR) from HIV-1
   2865..3068    -  promoter       CMV promoter: human cytomegalovirus (CMV) immediate early promoter
   3069..3448    -  enhancer       CMV enhancer: human cytomegalovirus immediate early enhancer
   3603..3655    +  misc_feature   bom (fragment): basis of mobility region from pBR322
   3714..3818    +  promoter       AmpR promoter: bla
   3819..4679    +  CDS            AmpR: β-lactamase; bla; confers resistance to ampicillin, carbenicillin, and related antibiotics
   4850..5438    +  rep_origin     ori: high-copy-number ColE1/pMB1/pBR322/pUC origin of replication
   5621..5713    +  CDS            lacI (fragment): lac repressor; lacI; The lac repressor binds to the lac operator to inhibit transcription in E. coli. This inhibition can be relieved by adding lactose or isopropyl-β-D-thiogalactopyranoside (IPTG).
   5726..5747    +  protein_bind   CAP binding site: CAP binding activates transcription in the presence of cAMP. E. coli catabolite activator protein
   5762..5792    +  promoter       lac promoter: promoter for the E. coli lac operon
   5800..5816    +  protein_bind   lac operator: The lac repressor binds to the lac operator to inhibit transcription in E. coli. This inhibition can be relieved by adding lactose or isopropyl-β-D-thiogalactopyranoside (IPTG). lac repressor encoded by lacI
   5889..6010    -  polyA_signal   SV40 poly(A) signal: SV40 polyadenylation signal
   6005..6163    -  CDS            ble (fragment): BLE_KLEPN - Experimental evidence at protein level: Swiss-Prot protein existence level 1. Binding protein with a strong affinity to the bleomycin family of antibiotics. Binds to CL990; an antimitotic-antibiotic compound. From Klebsiella pneumoniae.
   6189..6980    -  CDS            neo: KKA2_KLEPN - Also known as kan, nptII. Experimental evidence at protein level: Swiss-Prot protein existence level 1. Resistance to kanamycin, neomycin, paromomycin, ribostamycin, butirosin and gentamicin B. From Klebsiella pneumoniae.
   7047..215     -  promoter       SV40 promoter (across the origin): SV40 enhancer and early promoter
