[The description below was written by a language model from this plasmid's Addgene catalogue record and pLannotate feature annotations shown in this document.]
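Description:
pcDNA3.1-GcACR_145-EYFP is a mammalian expression plasmid built on the pcDNA3.1 backbone, carrying a human codon-optimized anion channelrhodopsin (GcACR_145) from the cryptophyte alga Geminigera cryophila. The roughly 1 kb opsin coding sequence was inserted between BamHI and NotI sites, downstream of the CMV enhancer/immediate-early promoter and a T7 promoter. It is fused at its C terminus to EYFP, which had been placed in the backbone between NotI and XbaI. Transcripts end at the bovine growth hormone polyadenylation signal. The automated annotation does not label the opsin itself, but an unannotated gap between the T7 promoter and EYFP matches its expected position. A V5 epitope sequence is detected downstream of EYFP; the record does not indicate whether it is in frame or translated.

In bacteria the plasmid is maintained through a high-copy ColE1/pUC-type origin and selected with ampicillin via the β-lactamase gene. An f1 origin is also present. For mammalian cells, an SV40 early promoter drives a neomycin phosphotransferase gene ending in an SV40 poly(A) signal, which would permit G418 selection of stable lines. The short HIV-1 LTR, ble, lacI and lac promoter/operator hits are small fragments typical of backbone sequence and are not functional payload. The sequenced record is 7,161 nt, somewhat shorter than the 7,900 bp listed in the catalogue entry.

The construct is intended for heterologous expression of this light-gated anion channel in cultured mammalian cells. EYFP fluorescence identifies expressing cells and shows protein localization, for example ahead of electrophysiological characterization of the channel's kinetics, conductance and spectral sensitivity, or evaluation as an optogenetic silencing tool.
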