Addgene plasmid #103138: pcDNA3.1-GcACR_145-EYFP
Purpose: Anion channelrhodopsin from Geminigera cryophila (CCMP2564) for expression in mammalian cells
Depositing lab: John Spudich. Depositing organization: University of Texas Health Science Center at Houston. Publication: The Expanding Family of Natural Anion Channelrhodopsins Reveals Large Variations in Kinetics, Conductance, and Spectral Sensitivity. Govorunova EG, Sineshchekov OA, Rodarte EM, Janz R, Morelle O, Melkonian M, Wong GK, Spudich JL. Sci Rep. 2017 Mar 3;7:43358. doi: 10.1038/srep43358. PubMed 28256618.
Backbone
  Vector backbone: pcDNA3.1
  Backbone manufacturer: Invitrogen
  Backbone size w/o insert (bp): 6217
  Total vector size (bp): 7900
  Modifications to backbone: EYFP was cloned between NotI and XbaI sites
  Vector type: Mammalian Expression
Growth in bacteria
  Bacterial resistance: Ampicillin, 100 μg/mL
  Growth temperature: 37°C
  Growth strain: DH5alpha
  Copy number: High Copy
Gene/Insert
  Gene/Insert name: Anion channelrhodopsin GcACR_145
  Species: Geminigera cryophila
  Insert size (bp): 978
  Mutation: human codon optimized
  GenBank ID: KX879675
  Promoter: CMV
  Tag / fusion protein: EYFP (C terminal on backbone)
  Cloning method: Restriction Enzyme; 5′ cloning site BamHI (not destroyed); 3′ cloning site NotI (not destroyed)
  Sequencing primers: 5′ T7
Terms and licenses: Academic/Nonprofit Terms; Industry Terms: Not Available to Industry
How to cite: pcDNA3.1-GcACR_145-EYFP was a gift from John Spudich (Addgene plasmid # 103138 ; http://n2t.net/addgene:103138 ; RRID:Addgene_103138)
