>Addgene plasmid #103138 | pcDNA3.1-GcACR_145-EYFP | depositor partial sequence | sequence record 195330 | Anion channelrhodopsin GcACR_145
ATGCTCGACGCTCAGGACACCGGCAGCCAAGCCGTGGGATTCCAGCCTGAAGAGAGAATGGTGGTCAGGG
GAAAGGCCGCCTACATCGATGGCATCGGCCCTGCCACCCCTTACGCTGGCATGTACGGCGAGTGGGAGAT
CGCCAACCCCGATTGCGTGAACAAGGGCCTGCACGCCACCAGCAGGGAGAGAACAATCATCACACTCTGG
GCCGTGGTGTGCCTCTGTCAGGCCCTGTTCATGATGACCAGGGCCCCCAAGGTGACCTGGGAAGCCGTGT
ACCTGCCCCTGGTGGAGTGCATCCTGTACTGCTGCACCGGCGCCGGATACGGAGTCCTCAGGATGGGCGA
CGGCAGAATGCTGCCCCTGTCCAGAATGTGTAGCTGGCTGATCACCTGTCCCATCATGCTGAGCCAGGCT
TTCGGCATCCACGACATGAAGCTCTACGGCATCCAGCTGAGGATGCCCATCTGCGCCGCCAGCCTGATCA
GGACCGTGTGTGGCCTGCTGGCCAGCACCACCACCGACACCAAGATCGCCAAGTGGCTGTTCTTCTTCCT
GGGCTTCAGCTTCTACACCATGGAGATCACCACAGTGTGGTTCATCTTCCAGCAGGGCATCGCCAAGTTC
ACCCCCACCACCGACGTCCCTGAAAACGCCACAGCCCTGAGGAGGCTGTACTTCATGAGGTTCATCTTCT
TCACCTCCTGGACCGCTTTCCCTGTGTTTTGGGTGCTGAGCTCCACCGGCCTCTGTGTGATCTCCGAACA
GACATCCGCCCTGGGCTACCTGTGCGCCGACGCCCTGTGCAAGAACCTGTATGGCGTCATCCAGACCAAC
ACCGTGTGGGGCCTCCTGGGCGGAACATGGACCCCCAAGAAGCACCCCAACAACCACGACGAAGAGGCCC
CCGCCAATAGCCACAACCACAAGGAGGAGGACACCTTCGCCGCCCCTCATGGCAGATTCAACAGCGCC
