>Addgene plasmid #103138 | pcDNA3.1-GcACR_145-EYFP | depositor partial sequence | sequence record 195331 | EYFP
GTGAGCAAGGGCGAGGAGCTGTTCACCGGGGTGGTGCCCATCCTGGTCGAGCTGGACGGCGACGTAAACG
GCCACAAGTTCAGCGTGTCCGGCGAGGGCGAGGGCGATGCCACCTACGGCAAGCTGACCCTGAAGTTCAT
CTGCACCACCGGCAAGCTGCCCGTGCCCTGGCCCACCCTCGTGACCACCTTCGGCTACGGCCTGCAGTGC
TTCGCCCGCTACCCCGACCACATGAAGCAGCACGACTTCTTCAAGTCCGCCATGCCCGAAGGCTACGTCC
AGGAGCGCACCATCTTCTTCAAGGACGACGGCAACTACAAGACCCGCGCCGAGGTGAAGTTCGAGGGCGA
CACCCTGGTGAACCGCATCGAGCTGAAGGGCATCGACTTCAAGGAGGACGGCAACATCCTGGGGCACAAG
CTGGAGTACAACTACAACAGCCACAACGTCTATATCATGGCCGACAAGCAGAAGAACGGCATCAAGGTGA
ACTTCAAGATCCGCCACAACATCGAGGACGGCAGCGTGCAGCTCGCCGACCACTACCAGCAGAACACCCC
CATCGGCGACGGCCCCGTGCTGCTGCCCGACAACCACTACCTGAGCTACCAGTCCGCCCTGAGCAAAGAC
CCCAACGAGAAGCGCGATCACATGGTCCTGCTGGAGTTCGTGACCGCCGCCGGGATCACTCTCGGCATGG
ACGAGCTGTACAAGTAA
